Addgene plasmid #236588: AiP14449: pAAV-AiE0367h_3xC2-minRho-SYFP2-WPRE3-BarcodeG-BGHpA (Alias: CN4449)
Purpose: Barcoded enhancer AAV vector for multiplexed screening applications; AiE0367h_3xC2 is an enhancer active in striatal MSNs
Depositing lab: Jonathan Ting. Depositing organization: Allen Institute. Publication: Enhancer AAV toolbox for accessing and perturbing striatal cell types and circuits. Hunker AC, Wirthlin ME, Gill G, Johansen NJ, Hooper M, Omstead V, Vargas S, Lerma MN, Taskin N, Weed N, Laird WD, Bishaw YM, Bendrick JL, Gore BB, Ben-Simon Y, Opitz-Araya X, Martinez RA, Way SW, Thyagarajan B, Otto S, Sanchez REA, Alexander JR, Amaya A, Amster A, Arbuckle J, Ayala A, Baker PM, Barcelli T, Barta S, Bertagnolli D, Bielstein C, Bishwakarma P, Bowlus J, Boyer G, Brouner K, Casian B, Casper T, Chakka AB, Chakrabarty R, Chong P, Clark M, Colbert K, Daniel S, Dawe T, Departee M, DiValentin P, Donadio NP, Dotson NI, Dwivedi D, Egdorf T, Fliss T, Gary A, Goldy J, Grasso C, Groce EL, Gudsnuk K, Han W, Haradon Z, Hastings S, Helback O, Ho WV, Huang C, Johnson T, Jones DL, Juneau Z, Kenney J, Leibly M, Li S, Liang E, Loeffler H, Lusk NA, Madigan Z, Malloy J, Malone J, McCue R, Melchor J, Mich JK, Moosman S, Morin E, Naidoo R, Newman D, Ngo K, Nguyen K, Oster AL, Ouellette B, Oyama AA, Pena N, Pham T, Phillips E, Pom C, Potekhina L, Ransford S, Ray PL, Reding M, Rette DF, Reynoldson C, Rimorin C, Sigler AR, Rocha DB, Ronellenfitch K, Ruiz A, Sawyer L, Sevigny JP, Shapovalova NV, Shepard N, Shulga L, Soliman S, Staats B, Taormina MJ, Tieu M, Wang Y, Wilkes J, Wood T, Zhou T, Williford A, Dee N, Mollenkopf T, Ng L, Esposito L, Kalmbach BE, Yao S, Ariza J, Collman F, Mufti S, Smith K, Waters J, Ersing I, Patrick M, Zeng H, Lein ES, Kojima Y, Horwitz G, Owen SF, Levi BP, Daigle TL, Tasic B, Bakken TE, Ting JT. Neuron. 2025 May 21;113(10):1507-1524.e17. doi: 10.1016/j.neuron.2025.04.035. PubMed 40403704.
Backbone
  Vector backbone: pAAV
  Vector type: AAV
Growth in bacteria
  Bacterial resistance: Ampicillin, 100 μg/mL
  Growth temperature: 30°C
  Growth strain: NEB Stable
  Copy number: Unknown
Gene/Insert
  Gene/Insert name: SYFP2
Terms and licenses: Academic/Nonprofit Terms; Industry Terms: Not Available to Industry
How to cite: AiP14449: pAAV-AiE0367h_3xC2-minRho-SYFP2-WPRE3-BarcodeG-BGHpA (Alias: CN4449) was a gift from Jonathan Ting (Addgene plasmid # 236588 ; http://n2t.net/addgene:236588 ; RRID:Addgene_236588)
