[The description below was written by a language model from this plasmid's Addgene catalogue record and pLannotate feature annotations shown in this document.]
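Description:
AiP14449: pAAV-AiE0367h_3xC2-minRho-SYFP2-WPRE3-BarcodeG-BGHpA (alias CN4449) is a 4,788 nt AAV transfer plasmid built on a pAAV backbone and intended for packaging into recombinant adeno-associated virus. In bacteria it replicates from a high-copy ColE1/pUC-type origin and is selected with ampicillin through the bla (β-lactamase) gene and its native promoter. The backbone also carries an f1 phage origin and small remnants of the pBR322 bom and rop regions. AAV2 inverted terminal repeats flank the expression cassette and define the segment that is replicated and encapsidated. The automated annotation finds the downstream ITR intact but the upstream one only as two short fragments, which may reflect how these repeats sequence and annotate rather than a real truncation.

Between the ITRs, the construct name indicates that the enhancer AiE0367h_3xC2 sits upstream of a minimal Rho promoter. "3xC2" presumably denotes three concatenated copies of a core sub-fragment. Neither element is called in the feature table, but the unannotated stretch between the upstream ITR and the reporter is where they would lie. Together they drive SYFP2, a rapidly maturing monomeric yellow fluorescent protein derived from Aequorea victoria. Downstream come WPRE3, a shortened woodchuck hepatitis virus post-transcriptional element that enhances transcript expression and is annotated here as two WPRE fragments, then a sequence barcode ("BarcodeG", not annotated), and the bovine growth hormone polyadenylation signal. Because the barcode lies upstream of the poly(A) signal, it should be included in the reporter transcript.

The record describes the enhancer as active in striatal medium spiny neurons. The plasmid is a barcoded enhancer AAV for multiplexed screening, in which the barcode allows this enhancer's activity to be distinguished from that of other pooled vectors.
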