Features (pLannotate 1.2.2; 14 found; start..end, strand, type, name):
     15..119     +  promoter       AmpR promoter: bla
    120..980     +  CDS            AmpR: β-lactamase; bla; confers resistance to ampicillin, carbenicillin, and related antibiotics
   1151..1739    +  rep_origin     ori: high-copy-number ColE1/pMB1/pBR322/pUC origin of replication
   1812..1839    +  repeat_region  AAV2 ITR (fragment): inverted terminal repeat of adeno-associated virus serotype 2 inverted
   1868..1895    +  repeat_region  AAV2 ITR (fragment): inverted terminal repeat of adeno-associated virus serotype 2 inverted
   2594..3310    +  CDS            SYFP2: SYFP2 is a basic (constitutively fluorescent) yellow fluorescent protein published in 2006, derived from Aequorea victoria. It is reported to be a very rapidly-maturing monomer with moderate acid sensitivity.
   3350..3507    +  misc_feature   WPRE (fragment): woodchuck hepatitis virus posttranscriptional regulatory element
   3513..3593    +  misc_feature   WPRE (fragment): woodchuck hepatitis virus posttranscriptional regulatory element
   3622..3733    +  polyA_signal   bGH poly(A) signal: bovine growth hormone polyadenylation signal
   3851..3991    +  repeat_region  AAV2 ITR: inverted terminal repeat of adeno-associated virus serotype 2 inverted
   3996..4047    -  misc_feature   bom (fragment): basis of mobility region from pBR322
   4066..4521    +  rep_origin     f1 ori (sequence partly withheld): f1 bacteriophage origin of replication; arrow indicates direction of (+) strand synthesis
   4522..4571    -  misc_feature   bom (fragment): basis of mobility region from pBR322
   4673..4708    -  CDS            rop (fragment): Rop protein, which maintains plasmids at low copy number; rop
>Addgene plasmid #236588 | AiP14449: pAAV-AiE0367h_3xC2-minRho-SYFP2-WPRE3-BarcodeG-BGHpA (Alias: CN4449) | addgene full sequence | sequence record 472835 | Addgene NGS Result
TTCGGGGAAATGTGCGCGGAACCCCTATTTGTTTATTTTTCTAAATACATTCAAATATGTATCCGCTCAT
GAGACAATAACCCTGATAAATGCTTCAATAATATTGAAAAAGGAAGAGTATGAGTATTCAACATTTCCGT
GTCGCCCTTATTCCCTTTTTTGCGGCATTTTGCCTTCCTGTTTTTGCTCACCCAGAAACGCTGGTGAAAG
TAAAAGATGCTGAAGATCAGTTGGGTGCACGAGTGGGTTACATCGAACTGGATCTCAACAGCGGTAAGAT
CCTTGAGAGTTTTCGCCCCGAAGAACGTTTTCCAATGATGAGCACTTTTAAAGTTCTGCTATGTGGCGCG
GTATTATCCCGTATTGACGCCGGGCAAGAGCAACTCGGTCGCCGCATACACTATTCTCAGAATGACTTGG
TTGAGTACTCACCAGTCACAGAAAAGCATCTTACGGATGGCATGACAGTAAGAGAATTATGCAGTGCTGC
CATAACCATGAGTGATAACACTGCGGCCAACTTACTTCTGACAACGATCGGAGGACCGAAGGAGCTAACC
GCTTTTTTGCACAACATGGGGGATCATGTAACTCGCCTTGATCGTTGGGAACCGGAGCTGAATGAAGCCA
TACCAAACGACGAGCGTGACACCACGATGCCTGTAGCAATGGCAACAACGTTGCGCAAACTATTAACTGG
CGAACTACTTACTCTAGCTTCCCGGCAACAATTAATAGACTGGATGGAGGCGGATAAAGTTGCAGGACCA
CTTCTGCGCTCGGCCCTTCCGGCTGGCTGGTTTATTGCTGATAAATCTGGAGCCGGTGAGCGTGGGTCTC
GCGGTATCATTGCAGCACTGGGGCCAGATGGTAAGCCCTCCCGTATCGTAGTTATCTACACGACGGGGAG
TCAGGCAACTATGGATGAACGAAATAGACAGATCGCTGAGATAGGTGCCTCACTGATTAAGCATTGGTAA
CTGTCAGACCAAGTTTACTCATATATACTTTAGATTGATTTAAAACTTCATTTTTAATTTAAAAGGATCT
AGGTGAAGATCCTTTTTGATAATCTCATGACCAAAATCCCTTAACGTGAGTTTTCGTTCCACTGAGCGTC
AGACCCCGTAGAAAAGATCAAAGGATCTTCTTGAGATCCTTTTTTTCTGCGCGTAATCTGCTGCTTGCAA
ACAAAAAAACCACCGCTACCAGCGGTGGTTTGTTTGCCGGATCAAGAGCTACCAACTCTTTTTCCGAAGG
TAACTGGCTTCAGCAGAGCGCAGATACCAAATACTGTTCTTCTAGTGTAGCCGTAGTTAGGCCACCACTT
CAAGAACTCTGTAGCACCGCCTACATACCTCGCTCTGCTAATCCTGTTACCAGTGGCTGCTGCCAGTGGC
GATAAGTCGTGTCTTACCGGGTTGGACTCAAGACGATAGTTACCGGATAAGGCGCAGCGGTCGGGCTGAA
CGGGGGGTTCGTGCACACAGCCCAGCTTGGAGCGAACGACCTACACCGAACTGAGATACCTACAGCGTGA
GCTATGAGAAAGCGCCACGCTTCCCGAAGGGAGAAAGGCGGACAGGTATCCGGTAAGCGGCAGGGTCGGA
ACAGGAGAGCGCACGAGGGAGCTTCCAGGGGGAAACGCCTGGTATCTTTATAGTCCTGTCGGGTTTCGCC
ACCTCTGACTTGAGCGTCGATTTTTGTGATGCTCGTCAGGGGGGCGGAGCCTATGGAAAAACGCCAGCAA
CGCGGCCTTTTTACGGTTCCTGGCCTTTTGCTGGCCTTTTGCTCACATGTCCTGCAGGCAGCTGCGCGCT
CGCTCGCTCACTGAGGCCGCCCGGGCGTCGGGCGACCTTTGGTCGCCCGGCCTCAGTGAGCGAGCGAGCG
CGCAGAGAGGGAGTGGCCAACTCCATCACTAGGGGTTCCTGCGGCCGCACGCGCCGGTACCGAAGCTACC
CCTAACACACTATTCTACACACAGAAAATGCTCTTCACTAGGAAGCTACCCCTAACACACTATTCTACAC
ACAGAAAATGCTCTTCACTAGGAAGCTACCCCTAACACACTATTCTACACACAGAAAATGCTCTTCACTA
GACGCGTTCCAGCTTAAAGGAAAATTCCAGCCCCAGAGATCTTCCGCAGTGAGTGACAGCTCCTTAATGT
GAGGAGCAGCGTGGGCGTGGTGGGTGGGATGTCAGAGCCATCAAAGCCCTCATTTCTGATCCCTCTGTGA
TGTCGGGGTTCCCTGGCACGCCCACTGTCCAGCTTAAAGGAAAATTCCAGCCCCAGAGATCTTCCGCAGT
GAGTGACAGCTCCTTAATGTGAGGAGCAGCGTGGGCGTGGTGGGTGGGATGTCAGAGCCATCAAAGCCCT
CATTTCTGATCCCTCTGTGATGTCGGGGTTCCCTGGCACGCCCACTGGAGCTCGATTCAGCCGGGAGCTT
AGGGAGGGGAGGTCACTTCATAAGGGCTTGGGGGGGGAGTTGGAGCCACGAGTCGTCCAGCCGGAGCCCC
GTGTGGCTGTGCTCCGGCCTCAGAAGCATCCCCGGATCCAGATCTTTCGAAGCTAGCGCTACCGGTCGCC
ACCATGGTGAGCAAGGGCGAGGAGCTGTTCACCGGGGTGGTGCCCATCCTGGTCGAGCTGGACGGCGACG
TAAACGGCCACAAGTTCAGCGTGTCCGGCGAGGGCGAGGGCGATGCCACCTACGGCAAGCTGACCCTGAA
GCTGATCTGCACCACCGGCAAGCTGCCCGTGCCCTGGCCCACCCTCGTGACCACCCTGGGCTACGGCGTG
CAGTGCTTCGCCCGCTACCCCGACCACATGAAGCAGCACGACTTCTTCAAGTCCGCCATGCCCGAAGGCT
ACGTCCAGGAGCGCACCATCTTCTTCAAGGACGACGGCAACTACAAGACCCGCGCCGAGGTGAAGTTCGA
GGGCGACACCCTGGTGAACCGCATCGAGCTGAAGGGCATCGACTTCAAGGAGGACGGCAACATCCTGGGG
CACAAGCTGGAGTACAACTACAACAGCCACAACGTCTATATCACCGCCGACAAGCAGAAGAACGGCATCA
AGGCCAACTTCAAGATCCGCCACAACATCGAGGACGGCGGCGTGCAGCTCGCCGACCACTACCAGCAGAA
CACCCCCATCGGCGACGGCCCCGTGCTGCTGCCCGACAACCACTACCTGAGCTACCAGTCCAAGCTGAGC
AAAGACCCCAACGAGAAGCGCGATCACATGGTCCTGCTGGAGTTCGTGACCGCCGCCGGGATCACTCTCG
GCATGGACGAGCTGTACAAGTAAGTCGACGGCGCGCCGCGGCCGCGAATTCGATATCATAATCAACCTCT
GGATTACAAAATTTGTGAAAGATTGACTGGTATTCTTAACTATGTTGCTCCTTTTACGCTATGTGGATAC
GCTGCTTTAATGCCTTTGTATCATGCTATTGCTTCCCGTATGGCTTTCATTTTCTCCTCCTTGTATAAAT
CCTGGTTAGTTCTTGCCACGGCGGAACTCATCGCCGCCTGCCTTGCCCGCTGCTGGACAGGGGCTCGGCT
GTTGGGCACTGACAATTCCGTGGCTCGAGCTAGTACGCGAGAGATCTTCGACTGTGCCTTCTAGTTGCCA
GCCATCTGTTGTTTGCCCCTCCCCCGTGCCTTCCTTGACCCTGGAAGGTGCCACTCCCACTGTCCTTTCC
TAATAAAATGAGGAAATTGCATCGCATTGTCTGAGTAGGTGTCATTCTATTCTGGGGGGTGGGGTGGGGC
AGGACAGCAAGGGGGAGGATTGGGAAGACAATAGCAGGCATGAGATCTCACGTGCGGACCGAGCGGCCGC
AGGAACCCCTAGTGATGGAGTTGGCCACTCCCTCTCTGCGCGCTCGCTCGCTCACTGAGGCCGGGCGACC
AAAGGTCGCCCGACGCCCGGGCTTTGCCCGGGCGGCCTCAGTGAGCGAGCGAGCGCGCAGCTGCCTGCAG
GGGCGCCTGATGCGGTATTTTCTCCTTACGCATCTGTGCGGTATTTCACACCGCATA
[95 nt withheld, positions 4048-4142]
T
[46 nt withheld, positions 4144-4189]
C
[141 nt withheld, positions 4191-4331]
CCTTTGACGTTGGAGTCCACGTTCTTT
[37 nt withheld, positions 4359-4395]
ACTCTATCTCGGGCTATTCTTTTGATTTATAAGGGATTTTGCCGATTTCGGTCTATTGGTTAAAAAATGA
GCTGATTTAACAAAAATTTAACGCGAATTTTAACAAAATATTAACGTTTACAATTTTATGGTGCACTCTC
AGTACAATCTGCTCTGATGCCGCATAGTTAAGCCAGCCCCGACACCCGCCAACACCCGCTGACGCGCCCT
GACGGGCTTGTCTGCTCCCGGCATCCGCTTACAGACAAGCTGTGACCGTCTCCGGGAGCTGCATGTGTCA
GAGGTTTTCACCGTCATCACCGAAACGCGCGAGACGAAAGGGCCTCGTGATACGCCTATTTTTATAGGTT
AATGTCATGATAATAATGGTTTCTTAGACGTCAGGTGGCACTT
